Addgene plasmid #126403: pGWB14-LYX185
Purpose: With a Nicotiana benthamiana transcription factor in PGWB14 backbone, for Agrobacterium mediated transient or stable expression corresponding transcription factor fused with a C-terminal HA tag.
Depositing lab: Silin Zhong. Depositing organization: Chinese University of Hong Kong.
Backbone
  Vector backbone: pGWB14
  Vector type: Plant Expression
  Selectable markers: Hygromycin
Growth in bacteria
  Bacterial resistance: Kanamycin, 50 μg/mL
  Growth temperature: 37°C
  Growth strain: DH5alpha
  Copy number: Low Copy
Gene/Insert
  Gene/Insert name: Niben101Scf03934g05002.1
  Species: Nicotiana benthamiana
  Promoter: CaMV 35S
  Tag / fusion protein: HA (C terminal on insert)
  Cloning method: Gibson Cloning
Terms and licenses: Academic/Nonprofit Terms; Industry Terms: Not Available to Industry
How to cite: pGWB14-LYX185 was a gift from Silin Zhong (Addgene plasmid # 126403 ; http://n2t.net/addgene:126403 ; RRID:Addgene_126403)
