[The description below was written by a language model from this plasmid's Addgene catalogue record and pLannotate feature annotations shown in this document.]
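Description:
pGWB14-LYX185 is a plant binary expression vector built on the pGWB14 backbone for Agrobacterium-mediated transient or stable expression of a Nicotiana benthamiana transcription factor (gene model Niben101Scf03934g05002.1) carrying a C-terminal HA tag. The backbone is a low-copy, broad-host-range IncP-type replicon. It carries oriV with the trfA replication protein for maintenance in both E. coli and Agrobacterium, and oriT with traJ for mobilisation. Kanamycin resistance provides bacterial selection. Remnants of tetracycline-resistance genes, an IS1 element and other backbone fragments are also annotated but are not listed as functional markers.

Between the nopaline-type right and left T-DNA borders, the annotation shows three expression units. The main cassette places the transcription factor coding sequence under the constitutive CaMV 35S promoter. The insert is flanked by attB1 and attB2 Gateway sites, although the record lists Gibson cloning as the assembly method. It is followed in frame by a 3xHA epitope and the NOS terminator. Part of the insert shows similarity to the Arabidopsis bHLH protein ALCATRAZ, which suggests a bHLH-family factor, but the record does not name the family. A second 35S-driven cassette encodes the tomato bushy stunt virus P19 silencing suppressor with a CaMV poly(A) signal. The catalogue entry does not mention P19. Such a suppressor normally boosts transient expression in leaf infiltration by limiting post-transcriptional gene silencing. The third unit is a 35S-driven hygromycin phosphotransferase gene with a NOS terminator, which allows selection of stably transformed plants. The HA tag supports detection or immunoprecipitation of the expressed factor.
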