Features (pLannotate 1.2.2; 36 found; start..end, strand, type, name):
      3..89      -  CDS            traI (fragment): TRAI6_ECOLX - Experimental evidence at protein level: Swiss-Prot protein existence level 1. The initiation process of transfer DNA synthesis requires the interaction of at least three plasmid-specific components (TraH, I, and J) at the transfer origin resulting in the assembly of a specialised nucleoprotein complex - the relaxosome. Site- and strand-specific cleavage at the transfer origin is dependent on TraI and TraJ. From Escherichia coli.
    127..498     -  CDS            traJ: oriT-recognizing protein; traJ
    531..640     -  oriT           oriT: incP origin of transfer
    772..962     +  rep_origin     ori (fragment): high-copy-number ColE1/pMB1/pBR322/pUC origin of replication
   1321..1971    -  CDS            TetR: tetracycline resistance regulatory protein; tetR
   2077..2326    +  CDS            TcR (fragment): tetracycline efflux protein; tetA; confers resistance to tetracycline
   2436..2460    -  misc_feature   RB T-DNA repeat: right border repeat from nopaline C58 T-DNA
   2490..2508    +  misc_feature   MCS (fragment): pUC18/19 multiple cloning site
   2559..2904    +  promoter       CaMV 35S promoter: strong constitutive promoter from cauliflower mosaic virus
   2856..2902    +  promoter       minimal CaMV 35S promoter: minimal 35S promoter from cauliflower mosaic virus
   2914..2932    -  misc_feature   MCS (fragment): pUC18/19 multiple cloning site
   2943..3458    +  CDS            P19_TBSVC: Experimental evidence at protein level: Swiss-Prot protein existence level 1. Acts as a suppressor of RNA-mediated gene silencing, also known as post-transcriptional gene silencing (PTGS), a mechanism of plant viral defense that limits the accumulation of viral RNAs. Binds to short interfering RNAs (siRNAs) with high affinity. Acts as a molecular caliper to specifically select siRNAs based on the length of the duplex region of the RNA (By similarity). From Tomato bushy stunt virus (strain Cherry) (TBSV).
   3531..3707    +  polyA_signal   CaMV poly(A) signal: cauliflower mosaic virus polyadenylation signal
   4210..4551    +  promoter       CaMV 35S promoter: strong constitutive promoter from cauliflower mosaic virus
   4577..4601    +  protein_bind   attB1: mutant version of attB; recombination site for the Gateway® BP reaction BP Clonase™
   5408..5731    +  CDS            ALC (fragment): ALC_ARATH - Also known as BHLH73, EN98. Experimental evidence at transcript level: Swiss-Prot protein existence level 2. Required for the dehiscence of fruit, especially for the separation of the valve cells from the replum. Promotes the differentiation of a strip of labile nonlignified cells sandwiched between layers of lignified cells. From Arabidopsis thaliana (Mouse-ear cress).
   6315..6339    -  protein_bind   attB2: mutant version of attB; recombination site for the Gateway® BP reaction BP Clonase™
   6368..6457    +  CDS            3xHA: three tandem HA epitope tags
   6491..6743    +  terminator     NOS terminator: nopaline synthase terminator and poly(A) signal
   7172..7424    -  terminator     NOS terminator: nopaline synthase terminator and poly(A) signal
   7448..7876    -  CDS            nos (fragment): DHNO_AGRT7 - Protein inferred from homology: Swiss-Prot protein existence level 3. From Agrobacterium tumefaciens (strain T37).
   7892..8917    -  CDS            HygR: aminoglycoside phosphotransferase from E. coli; aph(4)-Ia; confers resistance to hygromycin
   8927..9271    -  promoter       CaMV 35S promoter: strong constitutive promoter from cauliflower mosaic virus
   8928..8974    -  promoter       minimal CaMV 35S promoter: minimal 35S promoter from cauliflower mosaic virus
   9409..9564    +  CDS            lacZα (fragment) (sequence partly withheld): LacZα fragment of β-galactosidase; lacZ fragment
   9562..9862    +  rep_origin     M13 ori (fragment) (sequence partly withheld): M13 bacteriophage origin of replication; arrow indicates direction of (+) strand synthesis
   9863..9993    +  CDS            lacI (fragment): lac repressor; lacI; The lac repressor binds to the lac operator to inhibit transcription in E. coli. This inhibition can be relieved by adding lactose or isopropyl-β-D-thiogalactopyranoside (IPTG).
  10047..10071   -  misc_feature   LB T-DNA repeat: left border repeat from nopaline C58 T-DNA
  11528..11647   -  CDS            tetR (fragment): TETR1_ECOLX - Experimental evidence at protein level: Swiss-Prot protein existence level 1. TetR is the repressor of the tetracycline resistance element; its N-terminal region forms a helix-turn-helix structure and binds DNA. Binding of tetracycline to TetR reduces the repressor affinity for the tetracycline resistance gene (tetA) promoter operator sites. From Escherichia coli.
  11667..12815   -  CDS            trfA: trans-acting replication protein that binds to and activates oriV
  13114..13908   -  CDS            KanR: aminoglycoside phosphotransferase; aphA-3; confers resistance to kanamycin
  14100..14867   +  mobile_element IS1: prokaryotic transposable element IS1
  14876..15025   -  CDS            satA (fragment): STA_BACSU - Also known as yyaR. Experimental evidence at protein level: Swiss-Prot protein existence level 1. Involved in resistance to streptothricin, a broad-spectrum antibiotic produced by streptomycetes. Detoxifies streptothricin via acetylation of the beta amino group of the first beta-lysyl moiety of streptothricin. From Bacillus subtilis (strain 168).
  15024..15218   -  CDS            satA (fragment): STA_BACSU - Also known as yyaR. Experimental evidence at protein level: Swiss-Prot protein existence level 1. Involved in resistance to streptothricin, a broad-spectrum antibiotic produced by streptomycetes. Detoxifies streptothricin via acetylation of the beta amino group of the first beta-lysyl moiety of streptothricin. From Bacillus subtilis (strain 168).
  15221..15496   -  CDS            klaC (fragment): KLAC_ECOLX - Also known as telB. Protein predicted: Swiss-Prot protein existence level 4. Belongs to the kla operon, which is associated with cryptic tellurite resistance, and IncW plasmid fertility inhibition. From Escherichia coli.
  15560..16191   -  rep_origin     oriV: incP origin of replication
>Addgene plasmid #126403 | pGWB14-LYX185 | addgene full sequence | sequence record 247607 | Addgene NGS Result
TCGGTCTTGCCTTGCTCGTCGGTGATGTACTTCACCAGCTCCGCGAAGTCGCTCTTCTTGATGGAGCGCA
TGGGGACGTGCTTGGCAATCACGCGCACCCCCCGGCCGTTTTAGCGGCTAAAAAAGTCATGGCTCTGCCC
TCGGGCGGACCACGCCCATCATGACCTTGCCAAGCTCGTCCTGCTTCTCTTCGATCTTCGCCAGCAGGGC
GAGGATCGTGGCATCACCGAACCGCGCCGTGCGCGGGTCGTCGGTGAGCCAGAGTTTCAGCAGGCCGCCC
AGGCGGCCCAGGTCGCCATTGATGCGGGCCAGCTCGCGGACGTGCTCATAGTCCACGACGCCCGTGATTT
TGTAGCCCTGGCCGACGGCCAGCAGGTAGGCCGACAGGCTCATGCCGGCCGCCGCCGCCTTTTCCTCAAT
CGCTCTTCGTTCGTCTGGAAGGCAGTACACCTTGATAGGTGGGCTGCCCTTCCTGGTTGGCTTGGTTTCA
TCAGCCATCCGCTTGCCCTCATCTGTTACGCCGGCGGTAGCCGGCCAGCCTCGCAGAGCAGGATTCCCGT
TGAGCACCGCCAGGTGCGAATAAGGGACAGTGAAGAAGGAACACCCGCTCGCGGGTGGGCCTACTTCACC
TATCCTGCCCGGCTGACGCCGTTGGATACACCAAGGAAAGTCTACACGAACCCTTTGGCAAAATCCTGTA
TATCGTGCGAAAAAGGATGGATATACCGAAAAAATCGCTATAATGACCCCGAAGCAGGGTTATGCAGCGG
AAAAGCGCCACGCTTCCCGAAGGGAGAAAGGCGGACAGGTATCCGGTAAGCGGCAGGGTCGGAACAGGAG
AGCGCACGAGGGAGCTTCCAGGGGGAAACGCCTGGTATCTTTATAGTCCTGTCGGGTTTCGCCACCTCTG
ACTTGAGCGTCGATTTTTGTGATGCTCGTCAGGGGGGCGGAGCCTATGGAAAAACGCCAGCAACGCGGCC
TTTTTACGGTTCCTGGCCTTTTGCTGGCCTTTTGCTCACATGTTCTTTCCTGCGTTATCCCCTGATTCTG
TGGATAACCGTATTACCGCCTTTGAGTGAGCTGATACCGCTCGCCGCAGCCGAACGACCGAGCGCAGCGA
GTCAGTGAGCGAGGAAGCGGAAGAGCGCCAGAAGGCCGCCAGAGAGGCCGAGCGCGGCCGTGAGGCTTGG
ACGCTAGGGCAGGGCATGAAAAAGCCCGTAGCGGGCTGCTACGGGCGTCTGACGCGGTGGAAAGGGGGAG
GGGATGTTGTCTACATGGCTCTGCTGTAGTGAGTGGGTTGCGCTCCGGCAGCGGTCCTGATCAATCGTCA
CCCTTTCTCGGTCCTTCAACGTTCCTGACAACGAGCCTCCTTTTCGCCAATCCATCGACAATCACCGCGA
GTCCCTGCTCGAACGCTGCGTCCGGACCGGCTTCGTCGAAGGCGTCTATCGCGGCCCGCAACAGCGGCGA
GAGCGGAGCCTGTTCAACGGTGCCGCCGCGCTCGCCGGCATCGCTGTCGCCGGCCTGCTCCTCAAGCACG
GCCCCAACAGTGAAGTAGCTGATTGTCATCAGCGCATTGACGGCGTCCCCGGCCGAAAAACCCGCCTCGC
AGAGGAAGCGAAGCTGCGCGTCGGCCGTTTCCATCTGCGGTGCGCCCGGTCGCGTGCCGGCATGGATGCG
CGCGCCATCGCGGTAGGCGAGCAGCGCCTGCCTGAAGCTGCGGGCATTCCCGATCAGAAATGAGCGCCAG
TCGTCGTCGGCTCTCGGCACCGAATGCGTATGATTCTCCGCCAGCATGGCTTCGGCCAGTGCGTCGAGCA
GCGCCCGCTTGTTCCTGAAGTGCCAGTAAAGCGCCGGCTGCTGAACCCCCAACCGTTCCGCCAGTTTGCG
TGTCGTCAGACCGTCTACGCCGACCTCGTTCAACAGGTCCAGGGCGGCACGGATCACTGTATTCGGCTGC
AACTTTGTCATGCTTGACACTTTATCACTGATAAACATAATATGTCCACCAACTTATCAGTGATAAAGAA
TCCGCGCGTTCAATCGGACCAGCGGAGGCTGGTCCGGAGGCCAGACGTGAAACCCAACATACCCCTGATC
GTAATTCTGAGCACTGTCGCGCTCGACGCTGTCGGCATCGGCCTGATTATGCCGGTGCTGCCGGGCCTCC
TGCGCGATCTGGTTCACTCGAACGACGTCACCGCCCACTATGGCATTCTGCTGGCGCTGTATGCGTTGGT
GCAATTTGCCTGCGCACCTGTGCTGGGCGCGCTGTCGGATCGTTTCGGGCGGCGGCCAATCTTGCTCGTC
TCGCTGGCCGGCGCCAGATCTGGGGAACCCTGTGGTTGGCATGCACATACAAATGGACGAACGGATAAAC
CTTTTCACGCCCTTTTAAATATCCGATTATTCTAATAAACGCTCTTTTCTCTTAGGTTTACCCGCCAATA
TATCCTGTCAAACACTGATAGTTTAAACGTTGCGATTAAGAATTCGAGCTCGGTACCCCCCTACTCCAAA
AATGTCAAAGATACAGTCTCAGAAGACCAAAGGGCTATTGAGACTTTTCAACAAAGGGTAATTTCGGGAA
ACCTCCTCGGATTCCATTGCCCAGCTATCTGTCACTTCATCGAAAGGACAGTAGAAAAGGAAGGTGGCTC
CTACAAATGCCATCATTGCGATAAAGGAAAGGCTATCATTCAAGATGCCTCTGCCGACAGTGGTCCCAAA
GATGGACCCCCACCCACGAGGAGCATCGTGGAAAAAGAAGACGTTCCAACCACGTCTTCAAAGCAAGTGG
ATTGATGTGACATCTCCACTGACGTAAGGGATGACGCACAATCCCACTATCCTTCGCAAGACCCTTCCTC
TATATAAGGAAGTTCATTTCATTTGGAGAGGACAGCCCAAGCTTCGACTCTAGAGGATCCCCTTAAATCG
ATATGGAACGAGCTATACAAGGAAACGACGCTAGGGAACAAGCTAACAGTGAACGTTGGGATGGAGGATC
AGGAGGTACCACTTCTCCCTTCAAACTTCCTGACGAAAGTCCGAGTTGGACTGAGTGGCGGCTACATAAC
GATGAGACGAATTCGAATCAAGATAATCCCCTTGGTTTCAAGGAAAGCTGGGGTTTCGGGAAAGTTGTAT
TTAAGAGATATCTCAGATACGACAGGACGGAAGCTTCACTGCACAGAGTCCTTGGATCTTGGACGGGAGA
TTCGGTTAACTATGCAGCATCTCGATTTTTCGGTTTCGACCAGATCGGATGTACCTATAGTATTCGGTTT
CGAGGAGTTAGTATCACCGTTTCTGGAGGGTCTCGAACTCTTCAGCATCTCTGTGAGATGGCAATTCGGT
CTAAGCAAGAACTGCTACAGCTTGCCCCAATCGAAGTGGAAAGTAATGTATCAAGAGGATGCCCTGAAGG
TACTCAAACCTTCGAAAAAGAAAGCGAGTAAGTCGAGGGCGAGCTCGAATTCGGTACGCTGAAATCACCA
GTCTCTCTCTACAAATCTATCTCTCTCTATTTTCTCCATAAATAATGTGTGAGTAGTTTCCCGATAAGGG
AAATTAGGGTTCTTATAGGGTTTCGCTCATGTGTTGAGCATATAAGAAACCCTTAGTATGTATTTGTATT
TGTAAAATACTTCTATCAATAAAATTTCTAATTCCTAAAACCAAAATCCAGTACTAAAATCCAGATCTCC
CTGCAGGTCCCCAGATTAGCCTTTTCAATTTCAGAAAGAATGCTAACCCACAGATGGTTAGAGAGGCTTA
CGCAGCAGGTCTCATCAAGACGATCTACCCGAGCAATAATCTCCAGGAAATCAAATACCTTCCCAAGAAG
GTTAAAGATGCAGTCAAAAGATTCAGGACTAACTGCATCAAGAACACAGAGAAAGATATATTTCTCAAGA
TCAGAAGTACTATTCCAGTATGGACGATTCAAGGCTTGCTTCACAAACCAAGGCAAGTAATAGAGATTGG
AGTCTCTAAAAAGGTAGTTCCCACTGAATCAAAGGCCATGGAGTCAAAGATTCAAATAGAGGACCTAACA
GAACTCGCCGTAAAGACTGGCGAACAGTTCATACAGAGTCTCTTACGACTCAATGACAAGAAGAAAATCT
TCGTCAACATGGTGGAGCACGACACACTTGTCTACTCCAAAAATATCAAAGATACAGTCTCAGAAGACCA
AAGGGCAATTGAGACTTTTCAACAAAGGGTAATATCCGGAAACCTCCTCGGATTCCATTGCCCAGCTATC
TGTCACTTTATTGTGAAGATAGTGGAAAAGGAAGGTGGCTCCTACAAATGCCATCATTGCGATAAAGGAA
AGGCCATCGTTGAAGATGCCTCTGCCGACAGTGGTCCCAAAGATGGACCCCCACCCACGAGGAGCATCGT
GGAAAAAGAAGACGTTCCAACCACGTCTTCAAAGCAAGTGGATTGATGTGATATCTCCACTGACGTAAGG
GATGACGCACAATCCCACTATCCTTCGCAAGACCCTTCCTCTATATAAGGAAGTTCATTTCATTTGGAGA
GAACACGGGGGACTCTAGAGTTATCAACAAGTTTGTACAAAAAAGCAGGCTCCACCACTAGTATGAATCA
CTCTGTTCTTAATTTTGAAATGGATGACGACAACCCAAATATTCCTATAACTTCTGGTATCACCACCCCG
TCAAAGAAGTCCACAGTAATGGATGAAGATATAATGGAGCTAATATGGCAAAATGGACAAATAATTGGCC
AAAGCCAAAATCAAAGATCTCAAACGGTAGCAGCTTCAGCTCCACCAATAGTTTTACAAGAGGATGAAAT
GGCCACGTGGCTTCAGTATCCACTTGACGATTCTTCTTTCGAGCGTGATCTCTATGCCGATTTTCTCTAT
ACTACGCCGAGCTCCTCCGTTGTCACCGCTGCCGTTCCGCCGCCAGGAGAGATTGATACTGCCACGACGG
AGATCCGTCCGAATCAGCCTCCGCCTCAATTGAGATGTACTGAGGGAGAATTTTCACATCGCTTACAGAA
TTTCGGGCATTTTTCACGATTGCCTAAAGCAAAATCGCAAAATTATACATCAACTTCTCGTAACACAGCT
AGGGTATCAACGATTGTCGATTCGAATGAAACTCCAATGGCAGAGTTTTCACGCGTATCGGATAAAGTAG
CGCCAGTTTCCGCCGGGAATGACGAAGGAAAGGCCACGACTGATACTACTACTACGACGGCGGTGGAAAC
AACCAGCGGCAGGGAAACGTCGACGACGGCATGTGAGTTCACGGGGACGTCATCGGCAAGTGGTTCGAGA
GGTAGTGTAAGTGCCAGCGCGGAACCACCGCCGCCGCAGCCTCCGCAGGAGGCGGCGCTTATGCCGGCGG
AGAATCGGAAACGGAAAGTAAGAGAAAGGGGAAAGGAGGACAATGCAGAACATAGTGAGGATGCTGAATT
TGAGTCAGCTGATGCAAAGAAGCAAACCAGCAGTTCTACATCCACAAGGAGATCTCGTGCCGCAGAGGTC
CATAATCTTTCTGAAAGGAGACGTCGAGATAGAATAAATGAGAAGATGAAGGCTCTACAAGAACTCATAC
CGCGGAGCAATAAGTCAGACAAAGCTTCAATGCTGGATGAAGCGATTGAGTACCTTAAATCATTGCAAAT
GCAAGTGCAGATGATGTCCATGGGATGTAGCATGGTCCCTATGATGTATCCTGGAGTCCCGCAATACATG
CCAACGATGGGAATGGGTATGCGTATGGGGATGGGTACGGGAATGGGTATGAACCGGCCAATGGTTCCAT
ATCCATCTCTAATGCCAGGTCCGGCAATGCAGAATGCAGCTGCAGTAGCACAAATGACACCTAGATTTCC
TGTTCCAGCATATCATTTGCCGTCAGTTCCTGTACCTGATCCGTCCAGAATCCGAGCAGCGAACCAGCCA
GATTATCCAATAATGAACTCACTTGTTGGACATAATAGTAATCAGCCCAGACTTCCAAATCTTAGTGATC
CATATCAACAATATTATGCTCTACACCAGGCACAAGTGTTACCACAGAATCAGCGAGTGGAACAGCCCAG
CAGCAGTAACCCAAGCAGCCGCATAGAAGAAGGAAGTCCAGCAAATCATCAAGCTGTTTTTCGGGTGGTC
CATGGAGGAGGAGATGGAGGTGGTAGAGATGGGGTTAGAGAAATGAGGTTGATTACAAGGTGGATCAACC
AAGAGAGCTTTTCACCAACCAAATTTTGTAGTGTAAGAGAATTAAGAGAAACAAGAGTGCAGTCTAGACT
GGCTGAACCCGGGGACCCAGCTTTCTTGTACAAAGTGGTTGATAACAGCGGGTTAATTAACATCTTTTAC
CCATACGATGTTCCTGACTATGCGGGCTATCCCTATGACGTCCCGGACTATGCAGGATCCTATCCATATG
ACGTTCCAGATTACGCTGCTCAGTGCAGCGCTTAGAGCTCGAATTTCCCCGATCGTTCAAACATTTGGCA
ATAAAGTTTCTTAAGATTGAATCCTGTTGCCGGTCTTGCGATGATTATCATATAATTTCTGTTGAATTAC
GTTAAGCATGTAATAATTAACATGTAATGCATGACGTTATTTATGAGATGGGTTTTTATGATTAGAGTCC
CGCAATTATACATTTAATACGCGATAGAAAACAAAATATAGCGCGCAAACTAGGATAAATTATCGCGCGC
GGTGTCATCTATGTTACTAGATCGGGAATTAGCTTCATCAACGCAAGACATGCGCACGACCGTCTGACAG
GAGAGGAATTTCCGACGAGCACAGAAAGGACTTGCTCTTGGACGTAGGCCTATTTCTCAGGCACATGTAT
CAAGTGTTCGGACGTGGGTTTTCGATGGTGTATCAGCCGCCGCCAACTGGGAGATGAGGAGGCTTTCTTG
GGGGGCAGTCAGCAGTTCATTTCACAAGACAGAGGAACTTGTAAGGAGATGCACTGATTTATCTTGGCGC
AAACCAGCAGGACGAATTAGTGGGAATAGCCCGCGAATATCTAAGTTATGCCTGTCGGCATGAGCAGAAA
CTTCCAATTCGAAACAGTTTGGAGAGGTTGTTTTTGGGCATACCTTTTGTTAGTCAGCCTCTCGATTGCT
CATCGTCATTACACAGTACCGAAGTTTGATCGATCTAGTAACATAGATGACACCGCGCGCGATAATTTAT
CCTAGTTTGCGCGCTATATTTTGTTTTCTATCGCGTATTAAATGTATAATTGCGGGACTCTAATCATAAA
AACCCATCTCATAAATAACGTCATGCATTACATGTTAATTATTACATGCTTAACGTAATTCAACAGAAAT
TATATGATAATCATCGCAAGACCGGCAACAGGATTCAATCTTAAGAAACTTTATTGCCAAATGTTTGAAC
GATCTGCTTCGACGCACTCCTTCTTTACTCCACCATCTCGTCCTTATTGAAAACGTGGGTAGCACCAAAA
CGAATCAAGTCGCTGGAACTGAAGTTACCAATCACGCTGGATGATTTGCCAGTTGGATTAATCTTGCCTT
TCCCCGCATGAATAATATTGATGAATGCATGCGTGAGGGGTATTTCGATTTTGGCAATAGCTGCAATTGC
CGCGACATCCTCCAACGAGCATAATTCTTCAGAAAAATAGCGATGTTCCATGTTGTCAGGGCATGCATGA
TGCACGTTATGAGGTGACGGTGCTAGGCAGTATTCCCTCAAAGTTTCATAGTCAGTATCATATTCATCAT
TGCATTCCTGCAAGAGAGAATTGAGACGCAATCCACACGCTGCGGCAACCTTCCGGCGTTCGTGGTCTAT
TTGCTCTTGGACGTTGCAAACGTAAGTGTTGGATCCCGGTCGGCATCTACTCTATTCCTTTGCCCTCGGA
CGAGTGCTGGGGCGTCGGTTTCCACTATCGGCGAGTACTTCTACACAGCCATCGGTCCAGACGGCCGCGC
TTCTGCGGGCGATTTGTGTACGCCCGACAGTCCCGGCTCCGGATCGGACGATTGCGTCGCATCGACCCTG
CGCCCAAGCTGCATCATCGAAATTGCCGTCAACCAAGCTCTGATAGAGTTGGTCAAGACCAATGCGGAGC
ATATACGCCCGGAGCCGCGGCGATCCTGCAAGCTCCGGATGCCTCCGCTCGAAGTAGCGCGTCTGCTGCT
CCATACAAGCCAACCACGGCCTCCAGAAGAAGATGTTGGCGACCTCGTATTGGGAATCCCCGAACATCGC
CTCGCTCCAGTCAATGACCGCTGTTATGCGGCCATTGTCCGTCAGGACATTGTTGGAGCCGAAATCCGCG
TGCACGAGGTGCCGGACTTCGGGGCAGTCCTCGGCCCAAAGCATCAGCTCATCGAGAGCCTGCGCGACGG
ACGCACTGACGGTGTCGTCCATCACAGTTTGCCAGTGATACACATGGGGATCAGCAATCGCGCATATGAA
ATCACGCCATGTAGTGTATTGACCGATTCCTTGCGGTCCGAATGGGCCGAACCCGCTCGTCTGGCTAAGA
TCGGCCGCAGCGATCGCATCCATGGCCTCCGCGACCGGCTGCAGAACAGCGGGCAGTTCGGTTTCAGGCA
GGTCTTGCAACGTGACACCCTGTGCACGGCGGGAGATGCAATAGGTCAGGCTCTCGCTGAATTCCCCAAT
GTCAAGCACTTCCGGAATCGGGAGCGCGGCCGATGCAAAGTGCCGATAAACATAACGATCTTTGTAGAAA
CCATCGGCGCAGCTATTTACCCGCAGGACATATCCACGCCCTCCTACATCGAAGCTGAAAGCACGAGATT
CTTCGCCCTCCGAGAGCTGCATCAGGTCGGAGACGCTGTCGAACTTTTCGATCAGAAACTTCTCGACAGA
CGTCGCGGTGAGTTCAGGCTTTTTCATATCGGGGTCGTCCTCTCCAAATGAAATGAACTTCCTTATATAG
AGGAAGGGTCTTGCGAAGGATAGTGGGATTGTGCGTCATCCCTTACGTCAGTGGAGATATCACATCAATC
CACTTGCTTTGAAGACGTGGTTGGAACGTCTTCTTTTTCCACGATGCTCCTCGTGGGTGGGGGTCCATCT
TTGGGACCACTGTCGGCAGAGGCATCTTGAACGATAGCCTTTCCTTTATCGCAATGATGGCATTTGTAGG
TGCCACCTTCCTTTTCTACTGTCCTTTTGATGAAGTGACAGATAGCTGGGCAATGGAATCCGAGGAGGTT
TCCCGATATTACCCTTTGTTGAAAAGTCTCAATAGCCCTTTGGTCTTCTGAGACTGTATCTTTGATATTC
TTGGAGTAGACGAGAGTGTCGTGCTCCACCATGTTGACGGATCTCTAGGACGCGTCGACGCGTCGACGCG
TCGACGCGTCGACGCGTCCTAGAAGCTAATTCACTGGCCGTCGTTTTACAACGTCGTGACTGGGAAAACC
CTGGCGTTACCCAACTTAATCGCCTTGCAGCACATCCCCCTTTCGCCAGCTGGCGTAATAGCGAAGAGGC
CCGCACCGATCGCCCTTCCCAACAGTTGCGCAGCCTGAATG
[44 nt withheld, positions 9562-9605]
C
[141 nt withheld, positions 9607-9747]
CCTTTGACGTTGGAGTCCACGTTCTTT
[37 nt withheld, positions 9775-9811]
ACCCTATCTCGGGCTATTCTTTTGATTTATAAGGGATTTTGCCGATTTCGGAACCACCATCAAACAGGAT
TTTCGCCTGCTGGGGCAAACCAGCGTGGACCGCTTGCTGCAACTCTCTCAGGGCCAGGCGGTGAAGGGCA
ATCAGCTGTTGCCCGTCTCACTGGTGAAAAGAAAAACCACCCCAGTACATTAAAAACGTCCGCAATGTGT
TATTAAGTTGTCTAAGCGTCAATTTGTTTACACCACAATATATCCTGCCACCAGCCAGCCAACAGCTCCC
CGACCGGCAGCTCGGCACAAAATCACCACTCGATACAGGCAGCCCATCAGTCCGGGACGGCGTCAGCGGG
AGAGCCGTTGTAAGGCGGCAGACTTTGCTCATGTTACCGATGCTATTCGGAAGAACGGCAACTAAGCTGC
CGGGTTTGAAACACGGATGATCTCGCGGAGGGTAGCATGTTGATTGTAACGATGACAGAGCGTTGCTGCC
TGTGATCAAATATCATCTCCCTCGCAGAGATCCGAATTATCAGCCTTCTTATTCATTTCTCGCTTAACCG
TGACAGGCTGTCGATCTTGAGAACTATGCCGACATAATAGGAAATCGCTGGATAAAGCCGCTGAGGAAGC
TGAGTGGCGCTATTTCTTTAGAAGTGAACGTTGACGATATCAACTCCCCTATCCATTGCTCACCGAATGG
TACAGGTCGGGGACCCGAAGTTCCGACTGTCGGCCTGATGCATCCCCGGCTGATCGACCCCAGATCTGGG
GCTGAGAAAGCCCAGTAAGGAAACAACTGTAGGTTCGAGTCGCGAGATCCCCCGGAACCAAAGGAAGTAG
GTTAAACCCGCTCCGATCAGGCCGAGCCACGCCAGGCCGAGAACATTGGTTCCTGTAGGCATCGGGATTG
GCGGATCAAACACTAAAGCTACTGGAACGAGCAGAAGTCCTCCGGCCGCCAGTTGCCAGGCGGTAAAGGT
GAGCAGAGGCACGGGAGGTTGCCACTTGCGGGTCAGCACGGTTCCGAACGCCATGGAAACCGCCCCCGCC
AGGCCCGCTGCGACGCCGACAGGATCTAGCGCTGCGTTTGGTGTCAACACCAACAGCGCCACGCCCGCAG
TTCCGCAAATAGCCCCCAGGACCGCCATCAATCGTATCGGGCTACCTAGCAGAGCGGCAGAGATGAACAC
GACCATCAGCGGCTGCACAGCGCCTACCGTCGCCGCGACCCCGCCCGGCAGGCGGTAGACCGAAATAAAC
AACAAGCTCCAGAATAGCGAAATATTAAGTGCGCCGAGGATGAAGATGCGCATCCACCAGATTCCCGTTG
GAATCTGTCGGACGATCATCACGAGCAATAAACCCGCCGGCAACGCCCGCAGCAGCATACCGGCGACCCC
TCGGCCTCGCTGTTCGGGCTCCACGAAAACGCCGGACAGATGCGCCTTGTGAGCGTCCTTGGGGCCGTCC
TCCTGTTTGAAGACCGACAGCCCAATGATCTCGCCGTCGATGTAGGCGCCGAATGCCACGGCATCTCGCA
ACCGTTCAGCGAACGCCTCCATGGGCTTTTTCTCCTCGTGCTCGTAAACGGACCCGAACATCTCTGGAGC
TTTCTTCAGGGCCGACAATCGGATCTCGCGGAAATCCTGCACGTCGGCCGCTCCAAGCCGTCGAATCTGA
GCCTTAATCACAATTGTCAATTTTAATCCTCTGTTTATCGGCAGTTCGTAGAGCGCGCCGTGCGTCCCGA
GCGATACTGAGCGAAGCAAGTGCGTCGAGCAGTGCCCGCTTGTTCCTGAAATGCCAGTAAAGCGCTGGCT
GCTGAACCCCCAGCCGGAACTGACCCCACAAGGCCCTAGCGTTTGCAATGCACCAGGTCATCATTGACCC
AGGCGTGTTCCACCAGGCCGCTGCCTCGCAACTCTTCGCAGGCTTCGCCGACCTGCTCGCGCCACTTCTT
CACGCGGGTGGAATCCGATCCGCACATGAGGCGGAAGGTTTCCAGCTTGAGCGGGTACGGCTCCCGGTGC
GAGCTGAAATAGTCGAACATCCGTCGGGCCGTCGGCGACAGCTTGCGGTACTTCTCCCATATGAATTTCG
TGTAGTGGTCGCCAGCAAACAGCACGACGATTTCCTCGTCGATCAGGACCTGGCAACGGGACGTTTTCTT
GCCACGGTCCAGGACGCGGAAGCGGTGCAGCAGCGACACCGATTCCAGGTGCCCAACGCGGTCGGACGTG
AAGCCCATCGCCGTCGCCTGTAGGCGCGACAGGCATTCCTCGGCCTTCGTGTAATACCGGCCATTGATCG
ACCAGCCCAGGTCCTGGCAAAGCTCGTAGAACGTGAAGGTGATCGGCTCGCCGATAGGGGTGCGCTTCGC
GTACTCCAACACCTGCTGCCACACCAGTTCGTCATCGTCGGCCCGCAGCTCGACGCCGGTGTAGGTGATC
TTCACGTCCTTGTTGACGTGGAAAATGACCTTGTTTTGCAGCGCCTCGCGCGGGATTTTCTTGTTGCGCG
TGGTGAACAGGGCAGAGCGGGCCGTGTCGTTTGGCATCGCTCGCATCGTGTCCGGCCACGGCGCAATATC
GAACAAGGAAAGCTGCATTTCCTTGATCTGCTGCTTCGTGTGTTTCAGCAACGCGGCCTGCTTGGCCTCG
CTGACCTGTTTTGCCAGGTCCTCGCCGGCGGTTTTTCGCTTCTTGGTCGTCATAGTTCCTCGCGTGTCGA
TGGTCATCGACTTCGCCAAACCTGCCGCCTCCTGTTCGAGACGACGCGAACGCTCCACGGCGGCCGATGG
CGCGGGCAGGGCAGGGGGAGCCAGTTGCACGCTGTCGCGCTCGATCTTGGCCGTAGCTTGCTGGACCATC
GAGCCGACGGACTGGAAGGTTTCGCGGGGCGCACGCATGACGGTGCGGCTTGCGATGGTTTCGGCATCCT
CGGCGGAAAACCCCGCGTCGATCAGTTCTTGCCTGTATGCCTTCCGGTCAAACGTCCGATTCATTCACCC
TCCTTGCGGGATTGCCCCGACTCACGCCGGGGCAATGTGCCCTTATTCCTGATTTGACCCGCCTGGTGCC
TTGGTGTCCAGATAATCCACCTTATCGGCAATGAAGTCGGTCCCGTAGACCGTCTGGCCGTCCTTCTCGT
ACTTGGTATTCCGAATCTTGCCCTGCACGAATACCAGCGACCCCTTGCCCAAATACTTGCCGTGGGCCTC
GGCCTGAGAGCCAAAACACTTGATGCGGAAGAAGTCGGTGCGCTCCTGCTTGTCGCCGGCATCGTTGCGC
CACATCTAGGTACTAAAACAATTCATCCAGTAAAATATAATATTTTATTTTCTCCCAATCAGGCTTGATC
CCCAGTAAGTCAAAAAATAGCTCGACATACTGTTCTTCCCCGATATCCTCCCTGATCGACCGGACGCAGA
AGGCAATGTCATACCACTTGTCCGCCCTGCCGCTTCTCCCAAGATCAATAAAGCCACTTACTTTGCCATC
TTTCACAAAGATGTTGCTGTCTCCCAGGTCGCCGTGGGAAAAGACAAGTTCCTCTTCGGGCTTTTCCGTC
TTTAAAAAATCATACAGCTCGCGCGGATCTTTAAATGGAGTGTCTTCTTCCCAGTTTTCGCAATCCACAT
CGGCCAGATCGTTATTCAGTAAGTAATCCAATTCGGCTAAGCGGCTGTCTAAGCTATTCGTATAGGGACA
ATCCGATATGTCGATGGAGTGAAAGAGCCTGATGCACTCCGCATACAGCTCGATAATCTTTTCAGGGCTT
TGTTCATCTTCATACTCTTCCGAGCAAAGGACGCCATCGGCCTCACTCATGAGCAGATTGCTCCAGCCAT
CATGCCGTTCAAAGTGCAGGACCTTTGGAACAGGCAGCTTTCCTTCCAGCCATAGCATCATGTCCTTTTC
CCGTTCCACATCATAGGTGGTCCCTTTATACCGGCTGTCCGTCATTTTTAAATATAGGTTTTCATTTTCT
CCCACCAGCTTATATACCTTAGCAGGAGACATTCCTTCCGTATCTTTTACGCAGCGGTATTTTTCGATCA
GTTTTTTCAATTCCGGTGATATTCTCATTTTAGCCATTTATTATTTCCTTCCTCTTTTCTACAGTATTTA
AAGATACCCCAAGAAGCTAATTATAACAAGACGAACTCCAATTCACTGTTCCTTGCATTCTAAAACCTTA
AATACCAGAAAACAGCTTTTTCAAAGTTGTTTTCAAAGTTGGCGTATAACATAGTATCGACGGAGCCGAT
TTTGAAACCACAATTATGGGTGATGCTGCCAACTTACTGATTTAGTGTATGATGGTGTTTTTGAGGTGCT
CCAGTGGCTTCTGTTTCTATCAGCTGTCCCTCCTGTTCAGCTACTGACGGGGTGGTGCGTAACGGCAAAA
GCACCGCCGGACATCAGCGCTATCTCTGCTCTCACTGCCGTAAAACATGGCAACTGCAGTTCACTTACAC
CGCTTCTCAACCCGGTACGCACCAGAAAATCATTGATATGGCCATGAATGGCGTTGGATGCCGGGCAACA
GCCCGCATTATGGGCGTTGGCCTCAACACGATTTTACGTCACTTAAAAAACTCAGGCCGCAGTCGGTAAC
CTCGCGCATACAGCCGGGCAGTGACGTCATCGTCTGCGCGGAAATGGACGAACAGTGGGGCTATGTCGGG
GCTAAATCGCGCCAGCGCTGGCTGTTTTACGCGTATGACAGTCTCCGGAAGACGGTTGTTGCGCACGTAT
TCGGTGAACGCACTATGGCGACGCTGGGGCGTCTTATGAGCCTGCTGTCACCCTTTGACGTGGTGATATG
GATGACGGATGGCTGGCCGCTGTATGAATCCCGCCTGAAGGGAAAGCTGCACGTAATCAGCAAGCGATAT
ACGCAGCGAATTGAGCGGCATAACCTGAATCTGAGGCAGCACCTGGCACGGCTGGGACGGAAGTCGCTGT
CGTTCTCAAAATCGGTGGAGCTGCATGACAAAGTCATCGGGCATTATCTGAACATAAAACACTATCAATA
AGTTGGAGTCATTACCCAATTATGATAGAATTTACAAGCTATAAGGTTATTGTCCTGGGTTTCAAGCATT
AGTCCATGCAAGTTTTTATGCTTTGCCCATTCTATAGATATATTGATAAGCGCGCTGCCTATGCCTTGCC
CCCTGAAATCCTTACATACGGCGATATCTTCTATATAAAAGATATATTATCTTATCAGTATTGTCAATAT
ATTCAAGGCAATCTGCCTCCTCATCCTCTTCATCCTCTTCGTCTTGGTAGCTTTTTAAATATGGCGCTTC
ATAGAGTAATTCTGTAAAGGTCCAATTCTCGTTTTCATACCTCGGTATAATCTTACCTATCACCTCAAAT
GGTTCGCTGGGTTTATCGCACCCCCGAACACGAGCACGGCACCCGCGACCACTATGCCAAGAATGCCCAA
GGTAAAAATTGCCGGCCCCGCCATGAAGTCCGTGAATGCCCCGACGGCCGAAGTGAAGGGCAGGCCGCCA
CCCAGGCCGCCGCCCTCACTGCCCGGCACCTGGTCGCTGAATGTCGATGCCAGCACCTGCGGCACGTCAA
TGCTTCCGGGCGTCGCGCTCGGGCTGATCGCCCATCCCGTTACTGCCCCGATCCCGGCAATGGCAAGGAC
TGCCAGCGCTGCCATTTTTGGGGTGAGGCCGTTCGCGGCCGAGGGGCGCAGCCCCTGGGGGGATGGGAGG
CCCGCGTTAGCGGGCCGGGAGGGTTCGAGAAGGGGGGGCACCCCCCTTCGGCGTGCGCGGTCACGCGCAC
AGGGCGCAGCCCTGGTTAAAAACAAGGTTTATAAATATTGGTTTAAAAGCAGGTTAAAAGACAGGTTAGC
GGTGGCCGAAAAACGGGCGGAAACCCTTGCAAATGCTGGATTTTCTGCCTGTGGACAGCCCCTCAAATGT
CAATAGGTGCGCCCCTCATCTGTCAGCACTCTGCCCCTCAAGTGTCAAGGATCGCGCCCCTCATCTGTCA
GTAGTCGCGCCCCTCAAGTGTCAATACCGCAGGGCACTTATCCCCAGGCTTGTCCACATCATCTGTGGGA
AACTCGCGTAAAATCAGGCGTTTTCGCCGATTTGCGAGGCTGGCCAGCTCCACGTCGCCGGCCGAAATCG
AGCCTGCCCCTCATCTGTCAACGCCGCGCCGGGTGAGTCGGCCCCTCAAGTGTCAACGTCCGCCCCTCAT
CTGTCAGTGAGGGCCAAGTTTTCCGCGAGGTATCCACAACGCCGGCGGCCGCGGTGTCTCGCACACGGCT
TCGACGGCGTTTCTGGCGCGTTTGCAGGGCCATAGACGGCCGCCAGCCCAGCGGCGAGGGCAACCAGCCC
GGTGAGCGTCGGAAAGGCGC
